>Addgene plasmid #42330 | pRK5-FLAG-p14 | addgene full sequence | sequence record 314049 | Addgene NGS Result
GACATTGATTATTGACTAGTTATTAATAGTAATCAATTACGGGGTCATTAGTTCATAGCCCATATATGGA
GTTCCGCGTTACATAACTTACGGTAAATGGCCCGCCTGGCTGACCGCCCAACGACCCCCGCCCATTGACG
TCAATAATGACGTATGTTCCCATAGTAACGCCAATAGGGACTTTCCATTGACGTCAATGGGTGGAGTATT
TACGGTAAACTGCCCACTTGGCAGTACATCAAGTGTATCATATGCCAAGTACGCCCCCTATTGACGTCAA
TGACGGTAAATGGCCCGCCTGGCATTATGCCCAGTACATGACCTTATGGGACTTTCCTACTTGGCAGTAC
ATCTACGTATTAGTCATCGCTATTACCATGGTGATGCGGTTTTGGCAGTACATCAATGGGCGTGGATAGC
GGTTTGACTCACGGGGATTTCCAAGTCTCCACCCCATTGACGTCAATGGGAGTTTGTTTTGGCACCAAAA
TCAACGGGACTTTCCAAAATGTCGTAACAACTCCGCCCCATTGACGCAAATGGGCGGTAGGCGTGTACGG
TGGGAGGTCTATATAAGCAGAGCTCGTTTAGTGAACCGTCAGATCGCCTGGAGACGCCATCCACGCTGTT
TTGACCTCCATAGAAGACACCGGGACCGATCCAGCCTCCGCGGCCGGGAACGGTGCATTGGAACGCGGAT
TCCCCGTGCCAAGAGTGACGTAAGTACCGCCTATAGAGTCTATAGGCCCACCCCCTTGGCTTCGTTAGAA
CGCGGCTACAATTAATACATAACCTTATGTATCATACACATACGATTTAGGTGACACTATAGAATAACAT
CCACTTTGCCTTTCTCTCCACAGGTGTCCACTCCCAGGTCCAACTGCACCTCGGTTCTATCGATTGAATT
CACCATGGAAATGGACTACAAGGATGACGATGACAAGGGTGGTGGTGGTGGTGCGTCGACGATGCTGCGC
CCCAAGGCTTTGACCCAGGTGCTAAGCCAAGCCAACACTGGAGGCGTCCAGAGCACCCTGCTGCTGAATA
ACGAGGGATCACTGCTGGCCTACTCTGGTTACGGGGACACTGACGCCCGGGTCACCGCTGCCATAGCCAG
TAACATCTGGGCCGCCTACGACCGGAACGGGAACCAAGCGTTTAATGAAGACAATCTCAAATTCATCCTC
ATGGACTGCATGGAGGGCCGTGTAGCCATCACCCGAGTGGCCAACCTTCTGCTGTGTATGTATGCCAAGG
AGACCGTGGGCTTTGGAATGCTCAAGGCCAAGGCCCAGGCTTTGGTGCAGTACCTGGAGGAGCCCCTCAC
CCAAGTGGCGGCATCTTAAGCGGCCGCTAAGTAAGTAAGGATCCCCAGCTTGGCCGCCATGGCCCAACTT
GTTTATTGCAGCTTATAATGGTTACAAATAAAGCAATAGCATCACAAATTTCACAAATAAAGCATTTTTT
TCACTGCATTCTAGTTGTGGTTTGTCCAAACTCATCAATGTATCTTATCATGTCTGGATCGGGAATTAAT
TCGGCGCAGCACCATGGCCTGAAATAACCTCTGAAAGAGGAACTTGGTTAGGTACCTTCTGAGGCGGAAA
GAACCAGCTGTGGAATGTGTGTCAGTTAGGGTGTGGAAAGTCCCCAGGCTCCCCAGCAGGCAGAAGTATG
CAAAGCATGCATCTCAATTAGTCAGCAACCAGGTGTGGAAAGTCCCCAGGCTCCCCAGCAGGCAGAAGTA
TGCAAAGCATGCATCTCAATTAGTCAGCAACCATAGTCCCGCCCCTAACTCCGCCCATCCCGCCCCTAAC
TCCGCCCAGTTCCGCCCATTCTCCGCCCCATGGCTGACTAATTTTTTTTATTTATGCAGAGGCCGAGGCC
GCCTCGGCCTCTGAGCTATTCCAGAAGTAGTGAGGAGGCTTTTTTGGAGGCCTAGGCTTTTGCAAAAAGC
TGTTAACAGCTTGGCACTGGCCGTCGTTTTACAACGTCGTGACTGGGAAAACCCTGGCGTTACCCAACTT
AATCGCCTTGCAGCACATCCCCCTTTCGCCAGCTGGCGTAATAGCGAAGAGGCCCGCACCGATCGCCCTT
CCCAACAGTTGCGCAGCCTGAATGGCGAATGGCGCCTGATGCGGTATTTTCTCCTTACGCATCTGTGCGG
TATTTCACACCGCATA
[142 nt withheld, positions 2187-2328]
C
[141 nt withheld, positions 2330-2470]
CCTTTGACGTTGGAGTCCACGTTCTTT
[37 nt withheld, positions 2498-2534]
ACCCTATCTCGGGCTATTCTTTTGATTTATAAGGGATTTTGCCGATTTCGGCCTATTGGTTAAAAAATGA
GCTGATTTAACAAAAATTTAACGCGAATTTTAACAAAATATTAACGTTTACAATTTTATGGTGCACTCTC
AGTACAATCTGCTCTGATGCCGCATAGTTAAGCCAGCCCCGACACCCGCCAACACCCGCTGACGCGCCCT
GACGGGCTTGTCTGCTCCCGGCATCCGCTTACAGACAAGCTGTGACCGTCTCCGGGAGCTGCATGTGTCA
GAGGTTTTCACCGTCATCACCGAAACGCGCGAGACGAAAGGGCCTCGTGATACGCCTATTTTTATAGGTT
AATGTCATGATAATAATGGTTTCTTAGACGTCAGGTGGCACTTTTCGGGGAAATGTGCGCGGAACCCCTA
TTTGTTTATTTTTCTAAATACATTCAAATATGTATCCGCTCATGAGACAATAACCCTGATAAATGCTTCA
ATAATATTGAAAAAGGAAGAGTATGAGTATTCAACATTTCCGTGTCGCCCTTATTCCCTTTTTTGCGGCA
TTTTGCCTTCCTGTTTTTGCTCACCCAGAAACGCTGGTGAAAGTAAAAGATGCTGAAGATCAGTTGGGTG
CACGAGTGGGTTACATCGAACTGGATCTCAACAGCGGTAAGATCCTTGAGAGTTTTCGCCCCGAAGAACG
TTTTCCAATGATGAGCACTTTTAAAGTTCTGCTATGTGGCGCGGTATTATCCCGTATTGACGCCGGGCAA
GAGCAACTCGGTCGCCGCATACACTATTCTCAGAATGACTTGGTTGAGTACTCACCAGTCACAGAAAAGC
ATCTTACGGATGGCATGACAGTAAGAGAATTATGCAGTGCTGCCATAACCATGAGTGATAACACTGCGGC
CAACTTACTTCTGACAACGATCGGAGGACCGAAGGAGCTAACCGCTTTTTTGCACAACATGGGGGATCAT
GTAACTCGCCTTGATCGTTGGGAACCGGAGCTGAATGAAGCCATACCAAACGACGAGCGTGACACCACGA
TGCCTGTAGCAATGGCAACAACGTTGCGCAAACTATTAACTGGCGAACTACTTACTCTAGCTTCCCGGCA
ACAATTAATAGACTGGATGGAGGCGGATAAAGTTGCAGGACCACTTCTGCGCTCGGCCCTTCCGGCTGGC
TGGTTTATTGCTGATAAATCTGGAGCCGGTGAGCGTGGGTCTCGCGGTATCATTGCAGCACTGGGGCCAG
ATGGTAAGCCCTCCCGTATCGTAGTTATCTACACGACGGGGAGTCAGGCAACTATGGATGAACGAAATAG
ACAGATCGCTGAGATAGGTGCCTCACTGATTAAGCATTGGTAACTGTCAGACCAAGTTTACTCATATATA
CTTTAGATTGATTTAAAACTTCATTTTTAATTTAAAAGGATCTAGGTGAAGATCCTTTTTGATAATCTCA
TGACCAAAATCCCTTAACGTGAGTTTTCGTTCCACTGAGCGTCAGACCCCGTAGAAAAGATCAAAGGATC
TTCTTGAGATCCTTTTTTTCTGCGCGTAATCTGCTGCTTGCAAACAAAAAAACCACCGCTACCAGCGGTG
GTTTGTTTGCCGGATCAAGAGCTACCAACTCTTTTTCCGAAGGTAACTGGCTTCAGCAGAGCGCAGATAC
CAAATACTGTTCTTCTAGTGTAGCCGTAGTTAGGCCACCACTTCAAGAACTCTGTAGCACCGCCTACATA
CCTCGCTCTGCTAATCCTGTTACCAGTGGCTGCTGCCAGTGGCGATAAGTCGTGTCTTACCGGGTTGGAC
TCAAGACGATAGTTACCGGATAAGGCGCAGCGGTCGGGCTGAACGGGGGGTTCGTGCACACAGCCCAGCT
TGGAGCGAACGACCTACACCGAACTGAGATACCTACAGCGTGAGCTATGAGAAAGCGCCACGCTTCCCGA
AGGGAGAAAGGCGGACAGGTATCCGGTAAGCGGCAGGGTCGGAACAGGAGAGCGCACGAGGGAGCTTCCA
GGGGGAAACGCCTGGTATCTTTATAGTCCTGTCGGGTTTCGCCACCTCTGACTTGAGCGTCGATTTTTGT
GATGCTCGTCAGGGGGGCGGAGCCTATGGAAAAACGCCAGCAACGCGGCCTTTTTACGGTTCCTGGCCTT
TTGCTGGCCTTTTGCTCACATGTTCTTTCCTGCGTTATCCCCTGATTCTGTGGATAACCGTATTACCGCC
TTTGAGTGAGCTGATACCGCTCGCCGCAGCCGAACGACCGAGCGCAGCGAGTCAGTGAGCGAGGAAGCGG
AAGAGCGCCCAATACGCAAACCGCCTCTCCCCGCGCGTTGGCCGATTCATTAATGCAGCTGGCACGACAG
GTTTCCCGACTGGAAAGCGGGCAGTGAGCGCAACGCAATTAATGTGAGTTAGCTCACTCATTAGGCACCC
CAGGCTTTACACTTTATGCTTCCGGCTCGTATGTTGTGTGGAATTGTGAGCGGATAACAATTTCACACAG
GAAACAGCTATGACATGATTACGAATTAATTCGAGCTCGCCC
Features (pLannotate 1.2.2; 21 found; start..end, strand, type, name):
      1..380     +  enhancer       CMV enhancer: human cytomegalovirus immediate early enhancer
    381..584     +  promoter       CMV promoter: human cytomegalovirus (CMV) immediate early promoter
    720..763     +  intron         CMV intron (fragment): modified intron A from human cytomegalovirus
    815..833     +  promoter       SP6 promoter: promoter for bacteriophage SP6 RNA polymerase
    837..874     +  CDS            IgH signal sequence (fragment): signal sequence from the mouse immunoglobulin heavy chain variable region
    927..947     +  CDS            FLAG (fragment): FLAG® epitope tag, followed by an enterokinase cleavage site
    972..1346    +  CDS            LAMTOR2: LTOR2_HUMAN - Also known as MAPBPIP, ROBLD3. Experimental evidence at protein level: Swiss-Prot protein existence level 1. As part of the Ragulator complex it is involved in amino acid sensing and activation of mTORC1, a signaling complex promoting cell growth in response to growth factors, energy levels, and amino acids. Activated by amino acids through a mechanism involving the lysosomal V- ATPase, the Ragulator functions as a guanine nucleotide exchange factor activating the small GTPases Rag. Activated Ragulator and Rag GTPases function as a scaffold recruiting mTORC1 to lysosomes where it
   1396..1530    +  polyA_signal   SV40 poly(A) signal: SV40 polyadenylation signal
   1599..1956    +  promoter       SV40 promoter: SV40 enhancer and early promoter
   1975..2129    +  CDS            lacZα (fragment): LacZα fragment of β-galactosidase; lacZ fragment
   2135..2186    -  misc_feature   bom (fragment): basis of mobility region from pBR322
   2205..2585    +  rep_origin     M13 ori (sequence partly withheld): M13 bacteriophage origin of replication; arrow indicates direction of (+) strand synthesis
   2661..2710    -  misc_feature   bom (fragment): basis of mobility region from pBR322
   2812..2847    -  CDS            rop (fragment): Rop protein, which maintains plasmids at low copy number; rop
   2942..3046    +  promoter       AmpR promoter: bla
   3047..3907    +  CDS            AmpR: β-lactamase; bla; confers resistance to ampicillin, carbenicillin, and related antibiotics
   4078..4666    +  rep_origin     ori: high-copy-number ColE1/pMB1/pBR322/pUC origin of replication
   4849..4941    +  CDS            lacI (fragment): lac repressor; lacI; The lac repressor binds to the lac operator to inhibit transcription in E. coli. This inhibition can be relieved by adding lactose or isopropyl-β-D-thiogalactopyranoside (IPTG).
   4954..4975    +  protein_bind   CAP binding site: CAP binding activates transcription in the presence of cAMP. E. coli catabolite activator protein
   4990..5020    +  promoter       lac promoter: promoter for the E. coli lac operon
   5028..5044    +  protein_bind   lac operator: The lac repressor binds to the lac operator to inhibit transcription in E. coli. This inhibition can be relieved by adding lactose or isopropyl-β-D-thiogalactopyranoside (IPTG). lac repressor encoded by lacI
