[The description below was written by a language model from this plasmid's Addgene catalogue record and pLannotate feature annotations shown in this document.]
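Description:
pRK5-FLAG-p14 is a mammalian expression plasmid built on the pRK5 backbone that drives production of human p14 (LAMTOR2) carrying an N-terminal FLAG epitope. The sequenced construct is about 5.1 kb. It is propagated in E. coli through a high-copy ColE1/pUC-type origin and selected with ampicillin via the β-lactamase gene and its own promoter. The backbone also carries an M13 phage origin, which permits single-stranded DNA production, along with remnants of earlier cloning vectors (fragments of lacZα, lacI, rop and bom, plus a lac promoter/operator region) that play no evident role in expression of the insert. No mammalian selection marker is annotated, so the plasmid is suited to transient transfection.

The expression cassette begins with the human cytomegalovirus immediate-early enhancer and promoter, followed by a fragment of CMV intron A. An SP6 promoter lies just upstream of the coding region, which allows in vitro transcription and serves as a sequencing primer site. The FLAG tag precedes the complete LAMTOR2 open reading frame, and an SV40 polyadenylation signal terminates the transcript. A short match to an immunoglobulin heavy-chain signal sequence is annotated between the SP6 promoter and FLAG; it is only a fragment, and the record does not indicate that it is functional. An SV40 enhancer/early promoter region sits downstream of the poly(A) signal.

LAMTOR2 is a subunit of the Ragulator complex, which acts at the lysosome as a guanine nucleotide exchange factor for the Rag GTPases and helps recruit mTORC1 in response to amino acids. The FLAG-tagged protein is suitable for detection and immunoprecipitation in studies of this pathway.
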