Addgene plasmid #42330: pRK5-FLAG-p14
Depositing lab: David Sabatini. Depositing organization: Whitehead Institute for Biomedical Research. Publication: Ragulator Is a GEF for the Rag GTPases that Signal Amino Acid Levels to mTORC1. Bar-Peled L, Schweitzer LD, Zoncu R, Sabatini DM. Cell. 2012 Sep 14;150(6):1196-208. doi: 10.1016/j.cell.2012.07.032. PubMed 22980980.
Backbone
  Vector backbone: pRK5
  Backbone manufacturer: BD PharMingen
  Backbone size w/o insert (bp): 4661
  Vector type: Mammalian Expression
Growth in bacteria
  Bacterial resistance: Ampicillin, 100 μg/mL
  Growth temperature: 37°C
  Growth strain: DH5alpha
  Copy number: Unknown
Gene/Insert
  Gene/Insert name: p14 (alt names: LAMTOR2; late endosomal/lysosomal adaptor, MAPK and MTOR activator 2)
  Species: H. sapiens (human)
  GenBank ID: NM_014017.3 NP_054736.1
  Entrez Gene: LAMTOR2 (a.k.a. ENDAP, HSPC003, MAPBPIP, MAPKSP1AP, ROBLD3, Ragulator2, p14)
  Promoter: CMV, SP6
  Tag / fusion protein: Flag (N terminal on insert)
  Cloning method: Restriction Enzyme; 5′ cloning site EcoRI (not destroyed); 3′ cloning site HindIII (destroyed during cloning)
  Sequencing primers: 5′ Sp6; 3′ SV40pA-R
Terms and licenses: Academic/Nonprofit Terms; Industry Terms: Not Available to Industry
How to cite: pRK5-FLAG-p14 was a gift from David Sabatini (Addgene plasmid # 42330 ; http://n2t.net/addgene:42330 ; RRID:Addgene_42330)
